Addgene plasmid #201374: M_NES 47kDa
Purpose: Nucleocytoplasmic transport probe
Depositing lab: Pere Roca-Cusachs. Depositing organization: Institut de Bioenginyeria de Catalunya (IBEC). Publication: Mechanical force application to the nucleus regulates nucleocytoplasmic transport. Andreu I, Granero-Moya I, Chahare NR, Clein K, Molina-Jordan M, Beedle AEM, Elosegui-Artola A, Abenza JF, Rossetti L, Trepat X, Raveh B, Roca-Cusachs P. Nat Cell Biol. 2022 Jun;24(6):896-905. doi: 10.1038/s41556-022-00927-7. Epub 2022 Jun 9. PubMed 35681009.
Backbone
  Vector backbone: pEGFP-C3
  Vector type: Mammalian Expression
Growth in bacteria
  Bacterial resistance: Kanamycin, 50 μg/mL
  Growth temperature: 37°C
  Growth strain: DH5alpha
  Copy number: High Copy
Gene/Insert
  Gene/Insert name: MAPK_NES-EGFP-3PrA
  Species: Synthetic
  Cloning method: Ligation Independent Cloning
Terms and licenses: Academic/Nonprofit Terms; Industry Terms: Not Available to Industry
Depositor comments: Internal lab code: IG075/P535
How to cite: M_NES 47kDa was a gift from Pere Roca-Cusachs (Addgene plasmid # 201374 ; http://n2t.net/addgene:201374 ; RRID:Addgene_201374)
