[The description below was written by a language model from this plasmid's Addgene catalogue record and pLannotate feature annotations shown in this document.]
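Description:
M_NES 47kDa is a mammalian expression plasmid built on the pEGFP-C3 backbone that encodes a synthetic fluorescent probe for studying nucleocytoplasmic transport. It is maintained in E. coli at high copy through a ColE1/pUC-type origin and selected with kanamycin. The NeoR/KanR gene (Tn5 aminoglycoside phosphotransferase) sits behind tandem bacterial (bla) and SV40 early promoters and is followed by an HSV TK polyadenylation signal, so the same marker can also provide G418 selection in mammalian cells. An f1 origin is present as well. Short annotated fragments of a ble gene and a bGH poly(A) signal appear to be backbone remnants or partial matches rather than functional elements.

The payload, recorded as MAPK_NES-EGFP-3PrA, is driven by the human CMV immediate early enhancer and promoter. According to the insert name, it fuses a MAPK-associated nuclear export signal to EGFP, followed by three repeats of a Staphylococcus aureus protein A domain. The feature table annotates the EGFP coding sequence and an adjoining protein A (spa) fragment, but it does not separately annotate the short export signal, which presumably lies in the unannotated stretch between the promoter and EGFP. Downstream are a T7 terminator and a partial SV40 polyadenylation signal. The protein A repeats presumably act as inert bulk that sets the molecular weight of the probe, which the name gives as 47 kDa. The export signal biases localisation toward the cytoplasm, and EGFP fluorescence reports the distribution between nucleus and cytoplasm. The associated study examined how mechanical force applied to the nucleus regulates nucleocytoplasmic transport, and the size given in the name suggests that this construct belongs to a set of probes of differing molecular weight.
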