Features (pLannotate 1.2.2; 15 found; start..end, strand, type, name):
     21..324     +  enhancer       CMV enhancer: human cytomegalovirus immediate early enhancer
    325..528     +  promoter       CMV promoter: human cytomegalovirus (CMV) immediate early promoter
    621..1334    +  CDS            EGFP: EGFP is a basic (constitutively fluorescent) green fluorescent protein published in 1996, derived from Aequorea victoria. It is reported to be a rapidly-maturing weak dimer with moderate acid sensitivity.
   1290..1922    +  CDS            spa (fragment): SPA_STAAM - Experimental evidence at protein level: Swiss-Prot protein existence level 1. Plays a role in the inhibition of the host innate and adaptive immune responses. Possesses five immunoglobulin-binding domains that capture both the fragment crystallizable region (Fc region) and the Fab region (part of Ig that identifies antigen) of immunoglobulins (By similarity). In turn, Staphylococcus aureus is protected from phagocytic killing via inhibition of Ig Fc region. In addition, the host elicited B-cell response is prevented due to a decrease of antibody-secreting cell proliferation that en
   1944..1991    +  terminator     T7 terminator: transcription terminator for bacteriophage T7 RNA polymerase
   2016..2047    +  polyA_signal   SV40 poly(A) signal (fragment): SV40 polyadenylation signal
   2081..2509    -  rep_origin     f1 ori (sequence partly withheld): f1 bacteriophage origin of replication; arrow indicates direction of (+) strand synthesis
   2536..2640    +  promoter       AmpR promoter: bla
   2642..2999    +  promoter       SV40 promoter: SV40 enhancer and early promoter
   3034..3828    +  CDS            NeoR/KanR: aminoglycoside phosphotransferase from Tn5; aph(3')-II (or nptII); confers resistance to neomycin, kanamycin, and G418 (Geneticin®)
   3849..4001    +  CDS            ble (fragment): BLE_KLEPN - Experimental evidence at protein level: Swiss-Prot protein existence level 1. Binding protein with a strong affinity to the bleomycin family of antibiotics. Binds to CL990; an antimitotic-antibiotic compound. From Klebsiella pneumoniae.
   4060..4107    +  polyA_signal   HSV TK poly(A) signal: herpes simplex virus thymidine kinase polyadenylation signal (Cole and Stacy, 1985)
   4198..4214    -  polyA_signal   bGH poly(A) signal (fragment): bovine growth hormone polyadenylation signal
   4436..5024    +  rep_origin     ori: high-copy-number ColE1/pMB1/pBR322/pUC origin of replication
   5139..5178    +  enhancer       CMV enhancer (fragment): human cytomegalovirus immediate early enhancer
>Addgene plasmid #201374 | M_NES 47kDa | addgene full sequence | sequence record 400068 | Addgene NGS Result
AGCCCATATATGGAGTTCCGCGTTACATAACTTACGGTAAATGGCCCGCCTGGCTGACCGCCCAACGACC
CCCGCCCATTGACGTCAATAATGACGTATGTTCCCATAGTAACGCCAATAGGGACTTTCCATTGACGTCA
ATGGGTGGAGTATTTACGGTAAACTGCCCACTTGGCAGTACATCAAGTGTATCATATGCCAAGTACGCCC
CCTATTGACGTCAATGACGGTAAATGGCCCGCCTGGCATTATGCCCAGTACATGACCTTATGGGACTTTC
CTACTTGGCAGTACATCTACGTATTAGTCATCGCTATTACCATGGTGATGCGGTTTTGGCAGTACATCAA
TGGGCGTGGATAGCGGTTTGACTCACGGGGATTTCCAAGTCTCCACCCCATTGACGTCAATGGGAGTTTG
TTTTGGCACCAAAATCAACGGGACTTTCCAAAATGTCGTAACAACTCCGCCCCATTGACGCAAATGGGCG
GTAGGCGTGTACGGTGGGAGGTCTATATAAGCAGAGCTGGTTTAGTGAACCGTCAGATCCGCTAGCGCTA
CCGGTCGCCACCATGCTTCAAAAAAAACTTGAAGAACTTGAACTTGGAGGCGGGGGCAGCGTGAGCAAGG
GCGAGGAGCTGTTCACCGGGGTGGTGCCCATCCTGGTCGAGCTGGACGGCGACGTAAACGGCCACAAGTT
CAGCGTGTCCGGCGAGGGCGAGGGCGATGCCACCTACGGCAAGCTGACCCTGAAGTTCATCTGCACCACC
GGCAAGCTGCCCGTGCCCTGGCCCACCCTCGTGACCACCCTGACCTACGGCGTGCAGTGCTTCAGCCGCT
ACCCCGACCACATGAAGCAGCACGACTTCTTCAAGTCCGCCATGCCCGAAGGCTACGTCCAGGAGCGCAC
CATCTTCTTCAAGGACGACGGCAACTACAAGACCCGCGCCGAGGTGAAGTTCGAGGGCGACACCCTGGTG
AACCGCATCGAGCTGAAGGGCATCGACTTCAAGGAGGACGGCAACATCCTGGGGCACAAGCTGGAGTACA
ACTACAACAGCCACAACGTCTATATCATGGCCGACAAGCAGAAGAACGGCATCAAGGTGAACTTCAAGAT
CCGCCACAACATCGAGGACGGCAGCGTGCAGCTCGCCGACCACTACCAGCAGAACACCCCCATCGGCGAC
GGCCCCGTGCTGCTGCCCGACAACCACTACCTGAGCACCCAGTCCGCCCTGAGCAAAGACCCCAACGAGA
AGCGCGATCACATGGTCCTGCTGGAGTTCGTGACCGCCGCCGGGATCACTCTCGGCATGGACGAGCTGTA
CAAGAAGCTTGCTCAACAAAATGCTTTTTATCAAGTCTTAAATATGCCTAACTTAAATGCTGATCAACGC
AATGGTTTTATCCAAAGCCTTAAAGATGATCCAAGCCAAAGTGCTAACGTTTTAGGTGAAGCTCAAAAAC
TTAATGACTCTCAAGCTCCAAAAGCTGATGCGCAACAAAATAACTTCAACAAAGATCAACAAAGCGCCTT
CTATGAAATCTTGAACATGCCTAACTTAAACGAAGCGCAACGTAACGGCTTCATTCAAAGTCTTAAAGAC
GACCCAAGCCAAAGCACTAACGTTTTAGGTGAAGCTAAAAAATTAAACGAATCTCAAGCACCGAAAGCTG
ATAACAATTTCAACAAAGAACAACAAAATGCTTTCTATGAAATCTTGAATATGCCTAACTTAAACGAAGA
ACAACGCAATGGTTTCATCCAAAGCTTAAAAGATGACCCAAGCCAAAGTGCTAACCTATTGTCAGAAGCT
AAAAAGTTAAATGAATCTCAAGCACCGAAATAACTCGAGCACCACCACCACCACCACTGAGATCCGGCTG
CTAACAAAGCCCGAAAGGAAGCTGAGTTGGCTGCTGCCACCGCTGAGCAATAACTAGCATAACCCCTTGG
GGCCTCTAAACGGGTCTTGAGGGGTTTTTTGCTGAAAGGAGGAACTATATCCGGATGTGGTTTGTCCAAA
CTCATCAATGTATCTTAACGCGTAAATTGTAAGCGTTAATATTTTGTTAAAATTCGCGTTAAATTTTTGT
TAAATCAGCTCATTTTTTAACCAATAGGCCGAAATCGGCAAAATCCCTTATAAATCAAAAGAATAGACCG
AGATAGGGT
[37 nt withheld, positions 2180-2216]
AAAGAACGTGGACTCCAACGTCAAAGG
[49 nt withheld, positions 2244-2292]
T
[91 nt withheld, positions 2294-2384]
G
[124 nt withheld, positions 2386-2509]
CAGGTGGCACTTTTCGGGGAAATGTGCGCGGAACCCCTATTTGTTTATTTTTCTAAATACATTCAAATAT
GTATCCGCTCATGAGACAATAACCCTGATAAATGCTTCAATAATATTGAAAAAGGAAGAGTCCTGAGGCG
GAAAGAACCAGCTGTGGAATGTGTGTCAGTTAGGGTGTGGAAAGTCCCCAGGCTCCCCAGCAGGCAGAAG
TATGCAAAGCATGCATCTCAATTAGTCAGCAACCAGGTGTGGAAAGTCCCCAGGCTCCCCAGCAGGCAGA
AGTATGCAAAGCATGCATCTCAATTAGTCAGCAACCATAGTCCCGCCCCTAACTCCGCCCATCCCGCCCC
TAACTCCGCCCAGTTCCGCCCATTCTCCGCCCCATGGCTGACTAATTTTTTTTATTTATGCAGAGGCCGA
GGCCGCCTCGGCCTCTGAGCTATTCCAGAAGTAGTGAGGAGGCTTTTTTGGAGGCCTAGGCTTTTGCAAA
GATCGATCAAGAGACAGGATGAGGATCGTTTCGCATGATTGAACAAGATGGATTGCACGCAGGTTCTCCG
GCCGCTTGGGTGGAGAGGCTATTCGGCTATGACTGGGCACAACAGACAATCGGCTGCTCTGATGCCGCCG
TGTTCCGGCTGTCAGCGCAGGGGCGCCCGGTTCTTTTTGTCAAGACCGACCTGTCCGGTGCCCTGAATGA
ACTGCAAGACGAGGCAGCGCGGCTATCGTGGCTGGCCACGACGGGCGTTCCTTGCGCAGCTGTGCTCGAC
GTTGTCACTGAAGCGGGAAGGGACTGGCTGCTATTGGGCGAAGTGCCGGGGCAGGATCTCCTGTCATCTC
ACCTTGCTCCTGCCGAGAAAGTATCCATCATGGCTGATGCAATGCGGCGGCTGCATACGCTTGATCCGGC
TACCTGCCCATTCGACCACCAAGCGAAACATCGCATCGAGCGAGCACGTACTCGGATGGAAGCCGGTCTT
GTCGATCAGGATGATCTGGACGAAGAGCATCAGGGGCTCGCGCCAGCCGAACTGTTCGCCAGGCTCAAGG
CGAGCATGCCCGACGGCGAGGATCTCGTCGTGACCCATGGCGATGCCTGCTTGCCGAATATCATGGTGGA
AAATGGCCGCTTTTCTGGATTCATCGACTGTGGCCGGCTGGGTGTGGCGGACCGCTATCAGGACATAGCG
TTGGCTACCCGTGATATTGCTGAAGAGCTTGGCGGCGAATGGGCTGACCGCTTCCTCGTGCTTTACGGTA
TCGCCGCTCCCGATTCGCAGCGCATCGCCTTCTATCGCCTTCTTGACGAGTTCTTCTGAGCGGGACTCTG
GGGTTCGAAATGACCGACCAAGCGACGCCCAACCTGCCATCACGAGATTTCGATTCCACCGCCGCCTTCT
ATGAAAGGTTGGGCTTCGGAATCGTTTTCCGGGACGCCGGCTGGATGATCCTCCAGCGCGGGGATCTCAT
GCTGGAGTTCTTCGCCCACCCTAGGGGGAGGCTAACTGAAACACGGAAGGAGACAATACCGGAAGGAACC
CGCGCTATGACGGCAATAAAAAGACAGAATAAAACGCACGGTGTTGGGTCGTTTGTTCATAAACGCGGGG
TTCGGTCCCAGGGCTGGCACTCTGTCGATACCCCACCGAGACCCCATTGGGGCCAATACGCCCGCGTTTC
TTCCTTTTCCCCACCCCACCCCCCAAGTTCGGGTGAAGGCCCAGGGCTCGCAGCCAACGTCGGGGCGGCA
GGCCCTGCCATAGCCTCAGGTTACTCATATATACTTTAGATTGATTTAAAACTTCATTTTTAATTTAAAA
GGATCTAGGTGAAGATCCTTTTTGATAATCTCATGACCAAAATCCCTTAACGTGAGTTTTCGTTCCACTG
AGCGTCAGACCCCGTAGAAAAGATCAAAGGATCTTCTTGAGATCCTTTTTTTCTGCGCGTAATCTGCTGC
TTGCAAACAAAAAAACCACCGCTACCAGCGGTGGTTTGTTTGCCGGATCAAGAGCTACCAACTCTTTTTC
CGAAGGTAACTGGCTTCAGCAGAGCGCAGATACCAAATACTGTTCTTCTAGTGTAGCCGTAGTTAGGCCA
CCACTTCAAGAACTCTGTAGCACCGCCTACATACCTCGCTCTGCTAATCCTGTTACCAGTGGCTGCTGCC
AGTGGCGATAAGTCGTGTCTTACCGGGTTGGACTCAAGACGATAGTTACCGGATAAGGCGCAGCGGTCGG
GCTGAACGGGGGGTTCGTGCACACAGCCCAGCTTGGAGCGAACGACCTACACCGAACTGAGATACCTACA
GCGTGAGCTATGAGAAAGCGCCACGCTTCCCGAAGGGAGAAAGGCGGACAGGTATCCGGTAAGCGGCAGG
GTCGGAACAGGAGAGCGCACGAGGGAGCTTCCAGGGGGAAACGCCTGGTATCTTTATAGTCCTGTCGGGT
TTCGCCACCTCTGACTTGAGCGTCGATTTTTGTGATGCTCGTCAGGGGGGCGGAGCCTATGGAAAAACGC
CAGCAACGCGGCCTTTTTACGGTTCCTGGCCTTTTGCTGGCCTTTTGCTCACATGTTCTTTCCTGCGTTA
TCCCCTGATTCTGTGGATAACCGTATTACCGCCATGCATTAGTTATTAATAGTAATCAATTACGGGGTCA
TTAGTTCAT
